>Addgene plasmid #198541 | SpCas9-NRTH | addgene full sequence | sequence record 388886 | Addgene NGS Result
CCCGGGACTTCGTGGAGGACGACTTCGCCGGTGTGGTCCGGGACGACGTGACCCTGTTCATCAGCGCGGT
CCAGGACCAGGTGGTGCCGGACAACACCCTGGCCTGGGTGTGGGTGCGCGGCCTGGACGAGCTGTACGCC
GAGTGGTCGGAGGTCGTGTCCACGAACTTCCGGGACGCCTCCGGGCCGGCCATGACCGAGATCGGCGAGC
AGCCGTGGGGGCGGGAGTTCGCCCTGCGCGACCCGGCCGGCAACTGCGTGCACTTCGTGGCCGAGGAGCA
GGACTGACACGTGCTACGAGATTTCGATTCCACCGCCGCCTTCTATGAAAGGTTGGGCTTCGGAATCGTT
TTCCGGGACGCCGGCTGGATGATCCTCCAGCGCGGGGATCTCATGCTGGAGTTCTTCGCCCACCCCAACT
TGTTTATTGCAGCTTATAATGGTTACAAATAAAGCAATAGCATCACAAATTTCACAAATAAAGCATTTTT
TTCACTGCATTCTAGTTGTGGTTTGTCCAAACTCATCAATGTATCTTATCATGTCTGTATACCGTCGACC
TCTAGCTAGAGCTTGGCGTAATCATGGTCATAGCTGTTTCCTGTGTGAAATTGTTATCCGCTCACAATTC
CACACAACATACGAGCCGGAAGCATAAAGTGTAAAGCCTGGGGTGCCTAATGAGTGAGCTAACTCACATT
AATTGCGTTGCGCTCACTGCCCGCTTTCCAGTCGGGAAACCTGTCGTGCCAGCTGCATTAATGAATCGGC
CAACGCGCGGGGAGAGGCGGTTTGCGTATTGGGCGCTCTTCCGCTTCCTCGCTCACTGACTCGCTGCGCT
CGGTCGTTCGGCTGCGGCGAGCGGTATCAGCTCACTCAAAGGCGGTAATACGGTTATCCACAGAATCAGG
GGATAACGCAGGAAAGAACATGTGAGCAAAAGGCCAGCAAAAGGCCAGGAACCGTAAAAAGGCCGCGTTG
CTGGCGTTTTTCCATAGGCTCCGCCCCCCTGACGAGCATCACAAAAATCGACGCTCAAGTCAGAGGTGGC
GAAACCCGACAGGACTATAAAGATACCAGGCGTTTCCCCCTGGAAGCTCCCTCGTGCGCTCTCCTGTTCC
GACCCTGCCGCTTACCGGATACCTGTCCGCCTTTCTCCCTTCGGGAAGCGTGGCGCTTTCTCATAGCTCA
CGCTGTAGGTATCTCAGTTCGGTGTAGGTCGTTCGCTCCAAGCTGGGCTGTGTGCACGAACCCCCCGTTC
AGCCCGACCGCTGCGCCTTATCCGGTAACTATCGTCTTGAGTCCAACCCGGTAAGACACGACTTATCGCC
ACTGGCAGCAGCCACTGGTAACAGGATTAGCAGAGCGAGGTATGTAGGCGGTGCTACAGAGTTCTTGAAG
TGGTGGCCTAACTACGGCTACACTAGAAGAACAGTATTTGGTATCTGCGCTCTGCTGAAGCCAGTTACCT
TCGGAAAAAGAGTTGGTAGCTCTTGATCCGGCAAACAAACCACCGCTGGTAGCGGTGGTTTTTTTGTTTG
CAAGCAGCAGATTACGCGCAGAAAAAAAGGATCTCAAGAAGATCCTTTGATCTTTTCTACGGGGTCTGAC
GCTCAGTGGAACGAAAACTCACGTTAAGGGATTTTGGTCATGAGATTATCAAAAAGGATCTTCACCTAGA
TCCTTTTAAATTAAAAATGAAGTTTTAAATCAATCTAAAGTATATATGAGTAAACTTGGTCTGACAGTTA
CCAATGCTTAATCAGTGAGGCACCTATCTCAGCGATCTGTCTATTTCGTTCATCCATAGTTGCCTGACTC
CCCGTCGTGTAGATAACTACGATACGGGAGGGCTTACCATCTGGCCCCAGTGCTGCAATGATACCGCGAG
ACCCACGCTCACCGGCTCCAGATTTATCAGCAATAAACCAGCCAGCCGGAAGGGCCGAGCGCAGAAGTGG
TCCTGCAACTTTATCCGCCTCCATCCAGTCTATTAATTGTTGCCGGGAAGCTAGAGTAAGTAGTTCGCCA
GTTAATAGTTTGCGCAACGTTGTTGCCATTGCTACAGGCATCGTGGTGTCACGCTCGTCGTTTGGTATGG
CTTCATTCAGCTCCGGTTCCCAACGATCAAGGCGAGTTACATGATCCCCCATGTTGTGCAAAAAAGCGGT
TAGCTCCTTCGGTCCTCCGATCGTTGTCAGAAGTAAGTTGGCCGCAGTGTTATCACTCATGGTTATGGCA
GCACTGCATAATTCTCTTACTGTCATGCCATCCGTAAGATGCTTTTCTGTGACTGGTGAGTACTCAACCA
AGTCATTCTGAGAATAGTGTATGCGGCGACCGAGTTGCTCTTGCCCGGCGTCAATACGGGATAATACCGC
GCCACATAGCAGAACTTTAAAAGTGCTCATCATTGGAAAACGTTCTTCGGGGCGAAAACTCTCAAGGATC
TTACCGCTGTTGAGATCCAGTTCGATGTAACCCACTCGTGCACCCAACTGATCTTCAGCATCTTTTACTT
TCACCAGCGTTTCTGGGTGAGCAAAAACAGGAAGGCAAAATGCCGCAAAAAAGGGAATAAGGGCGACACG
GAAATGTTGAATACTCATACTCTTCCTTTTTCAATATTATTGAAGCATTTATCAGGGTTATTGTCTCATG
AGCGGATACATATTTGAATGTATTTAGAAAAATAAACAAATAGGGGTTCCGCGCACATTTCCCCGAAAAG
TGCCACCTGACGTCGACGGATCGGGAGATCTCCCGATCCCCTATGGTGCACTCTCAGTACAATCTGCTCT
GATGCCGCATAGTTAAGCCAGTATCTGCTCCCTGCTTGTGTGTTGGAGGTCGCTGAGTAGTGCGCGAGCA
AAATTTAAGCTACAACAAGGCAAGGCTTGACCGACAATTGCATGAAGAATCTGCTTAGGGTTAGGCGTTT
TGCGCTGCTTCGCGATGTACGGGCCAGATATACGCGTTGACATTGATTATTGACTAGTTATTAATAGTAA
TCAATTACGGGGTCATTAGTTCATAGCCCATATATGGAGTTCCGCGTTACATAACTTACGGTAAATGGCC
CGCCTGGCTGACCGCCCAACGACCCCCGCCCATTGACGTCAATAATGACGTATGTTCCCATAGTAACGCC
AATAGGGACTTTCCATTGACGTCAATGGGTGGAGTATTTACGGTAAACTGCCCACTTGGCAGTACATCAA
GTGTATCATATGCCAAGTACGCCCCCTATTGACGTCAATGACGGTAAATGGCCCGCCTGGCATTATGCCC
AGTACATGACCTTATGGGACTTTCCTACTTGGCAGTACATCTACGTATTAGTCATCGCTATTACCATGGT
GATGCGGTTTTGGCAGTACATCAATGGGCGTGGATAGCGGTTTGACTCACGGGGATTTCCAAGTCTCCAC
CCCATTGACGTCAATGGGAGTTTGTTTTGGCACCAAAATCAACGGGACTTTCCAAAATGTCGTAACAACT
CCGCCCCATTGACGCAAATGGGCGGTAGGCGTGTACGGTGGGAGGTCTATATAAGCAGCGCGTTTTGCCT
GTACTGGGTCTCTCTGGTTAGACCAGATCTGAGCCTGGGAGCTCTCTGGCTAACTAGGGAACCCACTGCT
TAAGCCTCAATAAAGCTTGCCTTGAGTGCTTCAAGTAGTGTGTGCCCGTCTGTTGTGTGACTCTGGTAAC
TAGAGATCCCTCAGACCCTTTTAGTCAGTGTGGAAAATCTCTAGCAGTGGCGCCCGAACAGGGACTTGAA
AGCGAAAGGGAAACCAGAGGAGCTCTCTCGACGCAGGACTCGGCTTGCTGAAGCGCGCACGGCAAGAGGC
GAGGGGCGGCGACTGGTGAGTACGCCAAAAATTTTGACTAGCGGAGGCTAGAAGGAGAGAGATGGGTGCG
AGAGCGTCAGTATTAAGCGGGGGAGAATTAGATCGCGATGGGAAAAAATTCGGTTAAGGCCAGGGGGAAA
GAAAAAATATAAATTAAAACATATAGTATGGGCAAGCAGGGAGCTAGAACGATTCGCAGTTAATCCTGGC
CTGTTAGAAACATCAGAAGGCTGTAGACAAATACTGGGACAGCTACAACCATCCCTTCAGACAGGATCAG
AAGAACTTAGATCATTATATAATACAGTAGCAACCCTCTATTGTGTGCATCAAAGGATAGAGATAAAAGA
CACCAAGGAAGCTTTAGACAAGATAGAGGAAGAGCAAAACAAAAGTAAGACCACCGCACAGCAAGCGGCC
GCTGATCTTCAGACCTGGAGGAGGAGATATGAGGGACAATTGGAGAAGTGAATTATATAAATATAAAGTA
GTAAAAATTGAACCATTAGGAGTAGCACCCACCAAGGCAAAGAGAAGAGTGGTGCAGAGAGAAAAAAGAG
CAGTGGGAATAGGAGCTTTGTTCCTTGGGTTCTTGGGAGCAGCAGGAAGCACTATGGGCGCAGCGTCAAT
GACGCTGACGGTACAGGCCAGACAATTATTGTCTGGTATAGTGCAGCAGCAGAACAATTTGCTGAGGGCT
ATTGAGGCGCAACAGCATCTGTTGCAACTCACAGTCTGGGGCATCAAGCAGCTCCAGGCAAGAATCCTGG
CTGTGGAAAGATACCTAAAGGATCAACAGCTCCTGGGGATTTGGGGTTGCTCTGGAAAACTCATTTGCAC
CACTGCTGTGCCTTGGAATGCTAGTTGGAGTAATAAATCTCTGGAACAGATTTGGAATCACACGACCTGG
ATGGAGTGGGACAGAGAAATTAACAATTACACAAGCTTAATACACTCCTTAATTGAAGAATCGCAAAACC
AGCAAGAAAAGAATGAACAAGAATTATTGGAATTAGATAAATGGGCAAGTTTGTGGAATTGGTTTAACAT
AACAAATTGGCTGTGGTATATAAAATTATTCATAATGATAGTAGGAGGCTTGGTAGGTTTAAGAATAGTT
TTTGCTGTACTTTCTATAGTGAATAGAGTTAGGCAGGGATATTCACCATTATCGTTTCAGACCCACCTCC
CAACCCCGAGGGGACCCGACAGGCCCGAAGGAATAGAAGAAGAAGGTGGAGAGAGAGACAGAGACAGATC
CATTCGATTAGTGAACGGATCGGCACTGCGTGCGCCAATTCTGCAGACAAATGGCAGTATTCATCCACAA
TTTTAAAAGAAAAGGGGGGATTGGGGGGTACAGTGCAGGGGAAAGAATAGTAGACATAATAGCAACAGAC
ATACAAACTAAAGAATTACAAAAACAAATTACAAAAATTCAAAATTTTCGGGTTTATTACAGGGACAGCA
GAGATCCAGTTTGGTTAATTAGCTAGCTAGGTCTTGAAAGGAGTGGGAATTGGCTCCGGTGCCCGTCAGT
GGGCAGAGCGCACATCGCCCACAGTCCCCGAGAAGTTGGGGGGAGGGGTCGGCAATTGATCCGGTGCCTA
GAGAAGGTGGCGCGGGGTAAACTGGGAAAGTGATGTCGTGTACTGGCTCCGCCTTTTTCCCGAGGGTGGG
GGAGAACCGTATATAAGTGCAGTAGTCGCCGTGAACGTTCTTTTTCGCAACGGGTTTGCCGCCAGAACAC
AGGACCGGTTCTAGAGCGCTGCCACCATGGACAAGAAGTACAGCATCGGCCTGGACATCGGCACCAACTC
TGTGGGCTGGGCCGTGATCACCGACGAGTACAAGGTGCCCAGCAAGAAATTCAAGGTGCTGGGCAACACC
GACCGGCACAGCATCAAGAAGAACCTGATCGGAGCCCTGCTGTTCGACAGCGGCGAAACAGCCGAGGCCA
CCCGGCTGAAGAGAACCGCCAGAAGAAGATACACCAGACGGAAGAACCGGATCTGCTATCTGCAAGAGAT
CTTCAGCAACGAGATGGCCAAGGTGGACGACAGCTTCTTCCACAGACTGGAAGAGTCCTTCCTGGTGGAA
GAGGATAAGAAGCACGAGCGGCACCCCATCTTCGGCAACATCGTGGACGAGGTGGCCTACCACGAGAAGT
ACCCCACCATCTACCACCTGAGAAAGAAACTGGTGGACAGCACCGACAAGGCCGACCTGCGGCTGATCTA
TCTGGCCCTGGCCCACATGATCAAGTTCCGGGGCCACTTCCTGATCGAGGGCGACCTGAACCCCGACAAC
AGCGACGTGGACAAGCTGTTCATCCAGCTGGTGCAGACCTACAACCAGCTGTTCGAGGAAAACCCCATCA
ACGCCAGCGGCGTGGACGCCAAGGCCATCCTGTCTGCCAGACTGAGCAAGAGCAGACGGCTGGAAAATCT
GATCGCCCAGCTGCCCGGCGAGAAGAAGAATGGCCTGTTCGGAAACCTGATTGCCCTGAGCCTGGGCCTG
ACCCCCAACTTCAAGAGCAACTTCGACCTGGCCGAGGATGCCAAACTGCAGCTGAGCAAGGACACCTACG
ACGACGACCTGGACAACCTGCTGGCCCAGATCGGCGACCAGTACGCCGACCTGTTTCTGGCCGCCAAGAA
CCTGTCCGACGCCATCCTGCTGAGCGACATCCTGAGAGTGAACACCGAGATCACCAAGGCCCCCCTGAGC
GCCTCTATGGTGAAGAGATACGACGAGCACCACCAGGACCTGACCCTGCTGAAAGCTCTCGTGCGGCAGC
AGCTGCCTGAGAAGTACAAAGAGATTTTCTTCGACCAGAGCAAGAACGGCTACGCCGGCTACATTGACGG
CGGAGCCAGCCAGGAAGAGTTCTACAAGTTCATCAAGCCCATCCTGGAAAAGATGGACGGCACCGAGGAA
CTGCTCGTGAAGCTGAACAGAGAGGACCTGCTGCGGAAGCAGCGGACCTTCGACAACGGCATCATCCCCC
ACCAGATCCACCTGGGAGAGCTGCACGCCATTCTGCGGCGGCAGGGCGATTTTTACCCATTCCTGAAGGA
CAACCGGGAAAAGATCGAGAAGATCCTGACCTTCCGCATCCCCTACTACGTGGGCCCTCTGGCCAGGGGA
AACAGCAGATTCGCCTGGATGACCAGAAAGAGCGAGGAAACCATCACCCCCTGGAACTTCGAGGAAGTGG
TGGACAAGGGCGCTTCCGCCCAGAGCTTCATCGAGCGGATGACCAACTTCGATAAGAACCTGCCCAACGA
GAAGGTGCTGCCCAAGCACAGCCTGCTGTACGAGTACTTCACCGTGTATAACGAGCTGACCAAAGTGAAA
TACGTGACCGAGGGAATGAGAAAGCCCGCCTTCCTGAGCGGCGAGCAGAAAAAGGCCATCGTGGACCTGC
TGTTCAAGACCAACCGGAAAGTGACCGTGAAGCAGCTGAAAGAGGACTACTTCAAGAAAATCGAGTGCTT
CGACTCCGTGGAAATCTCCGGCGTGGAAGATCGGTTCAACGCCTCCCTGGGCACATACCACGATCTGCTG
AAAATTATCAAGGACAAGGACTTCCTGGACAATGAGGAAAACGAGGACATTCTGGAAGATATCGTGCTGA
CCCTGACACTGTTTGAGGACAGAGAGATGATCGAGGAACGGCTGAAAACCTATGCCCACCTGTTCGACGA
CAAAGTGATGAAGCAGCTGAAGCGGCTGAGATACACCGGCTGGGGCAGGCTGAGCCGGAAGCTGATCAAC
GGCATCCGGGACAAGCAGTCCGGCAAGACAATCCTGGATTTCCTGAAGTCCGACGGCTTCGCCAACAGAA
ACTTCATGCAGCTGATCCACGACGACAGCCTGACCTTTAAAGAGGACATCCAGAAAGCCCAGGTGTCCGG
CCAGGGCGATAGCCTGCACGAGCACATTGCCAATCTGGCCGGCAGCCCCGCCATTAAGAAGGGCATCCTG
CAGACAGTGAAGGTGGTGGACGAGCTCGTGAAAGTGATGGGCGGCCACAAGCCCGAGAACATCGTGATCG
AAATGGCCAGAGAGAACCAGACCACCCAGAAGGGACAGAAGAACAGCCGCGAGAGAATGAAGCGGATCGA
AGAGGGCATCAAAGAGCTGGGCAGCCAGATCCTGAAAGAACACCCCGTGGAAAACACCCAGCTGCAGAAC
GAGAAGCTGTACCTGTACTACCTGCAGAATGGGCGGGATATGTACGTGGACCAGGAACTGGACATCAACC
GGCTGTCCGACTACGATGTGGACCATATCGTGCCTCAGAGCTTTCTGAAGGACGACTCCATCGACAACAA
GGTGCTGACCAGAAGCGACAAGAACCGGGGCAAGAGCGACAACGTGCCCTCCGAAGAGGTCGTGAAGAAG
ATGAAGAACTACTGGCGGCAGCTGCTGAACGCCAAGCTGATTACCCAGAGAAAGTTCGACAATCTGACCA
AGGCCGAGAGAGGCGGCCTGAGCGAACTGGATAAGGCCGGCTTCATCAAGAGACAGCTGGTGGAAACCCG
GCAGATCACAAAGCACGTGGCACAGATCCTGGACTCCCGGATGAACACTAAGTACGACGAGAATGACAAG
CTGATCCGGGAAGTGAAAGTGATCACCCTGAAGTCCAAGCTGGTGTCCGATTTCCGGAAGGATTTCCAGT
TTTACAAAGTGCGCGAGATCAACAACTACCACCACGCCCACGACGCCTACCTGAACGCCGTCGTGGGAAC
CGCCCTGATCAAAAAGTACCCTAAGCTGGAAAGCGAGTTCGTGTACGGCGACTACAAGGTGTACGACGTG
CGGAAGATGATCGCCAAGAGCGAGCAGGAAATCGGCAAGGCTACCGCCAAGTACTTCTTCTACAGCAACA
TCATGAACTTTTTCAAGACCGAGATTACCCTGGCCAACGGCGAGATCCGGAAGCGGCCTCTGATCGAGAC
AAACGGCGAAACCGGGGAGATCGTGTGGGATAAGGGCCGGGATTTTGCCACCGTGCGGAAAGTGCTGAGC
ATGCCCCAAGTGAATATCGTGAAAAAGACCGAGGTGCAGACAGGCGGCTTCAGCAAAGAGTCTATCCTGC
CCAAGGGCAACAGCGATAAGCTGATCGCCAGAAAGAAGGACTGGGACCCTAAGAAGTACGGCGGCTTCAA
CAGCCCCACCGTGGCCTATTCTGTGCTGGTGGTGGCCAAAGTGGAAAAGGGCAAGTCCAAGAAACTGAAG
AGTGTGAAAGAGCTACTGGGGATCACCATCATGGAAAGAAGCAGCTTCGAGAAGAATCCCATCGGCTTTC
TGGAAGCCAAGGGCTACAAAGAAGTGAAAAAGGACCTGATCATCAAGCTGCCTAAGTACTCCCTGTTCGA
GCTGGAAAACGGCCGGAAGAGAATGCTGGCCTCTGCCAGCGTGCTGCACAAGGGAAACGAACTGGCCCTG
CCCTCCAAATATGTGAACTTCCTGTACCTGGCCAGCCACTATGAGAAGCTGAAGGGCTCCAGCGAGGATA
ATAAGCAGAAACAGCTGTTTGTGGAACAGCACAAGCACTACCTGGACGAGATCATCGAGCAGATCAGCGA
GTTCTCCAAGAGAGTGATCCTGGCCGACGCTAATCTGGACAAAGTGCTGTCCGCCTACAACAAGCACCGG
GATAAGCCCATCAGAGAGCAGGCCGAGAATATCATCCACCTGTTTACCCTGACCAATCTGGGAGCCAGCG
CCGCCTTCAAGTACTTTGACACCACCATCGGCCGGAAGCTGTACACCAGCACCAAAGAGGTGCTGGACGC
CACCCTGATCCACCAGAGCATCACCGGCCTGTACGAGACACGGATCGACCTGTCTCAGCTGGGAGGCGAC
AAGCGACCTGCCGCCACAAAGAAGGCTGGACAGGCTAAGAAGAAGAAAGATTACAAAGACGATGACGATA
AGGGATCCGGCGCAACAAACTTCTCTCTGCTGAAACAAGCCGGAGATGTCGAAGAGAATCCTGGACCGAT
GGCCAAGCCTTTGTCTCAAGAAGAATCCACCCTCATTGAAAGAGCAACGGCTACAATCAACAGCATCCCC
ATCTCTGAAGACTACAGCGTCGCCAGCGCAGCTCTCTCTAGCGACGGCCGCATCTTCACTGGTGTCAATG
TATATCATTTTACTGGGGGACCTTGTGCAGAACTCGTGGTGCTGGGCACTGCTGCTGCTGCGGCAGCTGG
CAACCTGACTTGTATCGTCGCGATCGGAAATGAGAACAGGGGCATCTTGAGCCCCTGCGGACGGTGCCGA
CAGGTGCTTCTCGATCTGCATCCTGGGATCAAAGCCATAGTGAAGGACAGTGATGGACAGCCGACGGCAG
TTGGGATTCGTGAATTGCTGCCCTCTGGTTATGTGTGGGAGGGCTAAGAATTCGATATCAAGCTTATCGG
TAATCAACCTCTGGATTACAAAATTTGTGAAAGATTGACTGGTATTCTTAACTATGTTGCTCCTTTTACG
CTATGTGGATACGCTGCTTTAATGCCTTTGTATCATGCTATTGCTTCCCGTATGGCTTTCATTTTCTCCT
CCTTGTATAAATCCTGGTTGCTGTCTCTTTATGAGGAGTTGTGGCCCGTTGTCAGGCAACGTGGCGTGGT
GTGCACTGTGTTTGCTGACGCAACCCCCACTGGTTGGGGCATTGCCACCACCTGTCAGCTCCTTTCCGGG
ACTTTCGCTTTCCCCCTCCCTATTGCCACGGCGGAACTCATCGCCGCCTGCCTTGCCCGCTGCTGGACAG
GGGCTCGGCTGTTGGGCACTGACAATTCCGTGGTGTTGTCGGGGAAATCATCGTCCTTTCCTTGGCTGCT
CGCCTGTGTTGCCACCTGGATTCTGCGCGGGACGTCCTTCTGCTACGTCCCTTCGGCCCTCAATCCAGCG
GACCTTCCTTCCCGCGGCCTGCTGCCGGCTCTGCGGCCTCTTCCGCGTCTTCGCCTTCGCCCTCAGACGA
GTCGGATCTCCCTTTGGGCCGCCTCCCCGCATCGATACCGTCGACCTCGAGACCTAGAAAAACATGGAGC
AATCACAAGTAGCAATACAGCAGCTACCAATGCTGATTGTGCCTGGCTAGAAGCACAAGAGGAGGAGGAG
GTGGGTTTTCCAGTCACACCTCAGGTACCTTTAAGACCAATGACTTACAAGGCAGCTGTAGATCTTAGCC
ACTTTTTAAAAGAAAAGGGGGGACTGGAAGGGCTAATTCACTCCCAACGAAGACAAGATATCCTTGATCT
GTGGATCTACCACACACAAGGCTACTTCCCTGATTGGCAGAACTACACACCAGGGCCAGGGATCAGATAT
CCACTGACCTTTGGATGGTGCTACAAGCTAGTACCAGTTGAGCAAGAGAAGGTAGAAGAAGCCAATGAAG
GAGAGAACACCCGCTTGTTACACCCTGTGAGCCTGCATGGGATGGATGACCCGGAGAGAGAAGTATTAGA
GTGGAGGTTTGACAGCCGCCTAGCATTTCATCACATGGCCCGAGAGCTGCATCCGGACTGTACTGGGTCT
CTCTGGTTAGACCAGATCTGAGCCTGGGAGCTCTCTGGCTAACTAGGGAACCCACTGCTTAAGCCTCAAT
AAAGCTTGCCTTGAGTGCTTCAAGTAGTGTGTGCCCGTCTGTTGTGTGACTCTGGTAACTAGAGATCCCT
CAGACCCTTTTAGTCAGTGTGGAAAATCTCTAGCAGGGCCCGTTTAAACCCGCTGATCAGCCTCGACTGT
GCCTTCTAGTTGCCAGCCATCTGTTGTTTGCCCCTCCCCCGTGCCTTCCTTGACCCTGGAAGGTGCCACT
CCCACTGTCCTTTCCTAATAAAATGAGGAAATTGCATCGCATTGTCTGAGTAGGTGTCATTCTATTCTGG
GGGGTGGGGTGGGGCAGGACAGCAAGGGGGAGGATTGGGAAGACAATAGCAGGCATGCTGGGGATGCGGT
GGGCTCTATGGCTTCTGAGGCGGAAAGAACCAGCTGGGGCTCTAGGGGGTATCCCC
[124 nt withheld, positions 11887-12010]
C
[91 nt withheld, positions 12012-12102]
A
[49 nt withheld, positions 12104-12152]
CCTTTGACGTTGGAGTCCACGTTCTTT
[37 nt withheld, positions 12180-12216]
ACCCTATCTCGGTCTATTCTTTTGATTTATAAGGGATTTTGCCGATTTCGGCCTATTGGTTAAAAAATGA
GCTGATTTAACAAAAATTTAACGCGAATTAATTCTGTGGAATGTGTGTCAGTTAGGGTGTGGAAAGTCCC
CAGGCTCCCCAGCAGGCAGAAGTATGCAAAGCATGCATCTCAATTAGTCAGCAACCAGGTGTGGAAAGTC
CCCAGGCTCCCCAGCAGGCAGAAGTATGCAAAGCATGCATCTCAATTAGTCAGCAACCATAGTCCCGCCC
CTAACTCCGCCCAGTTCCGCCCATTCTCCGCCCCATGGCTGACTAATTTTTTTTATTTATGCAGAGGCCG
AGGCCGCCTCTGCCTCTGAGCTATTCCAGAAGTAGTGAGGAGGCTTTTTTGGAGGCCTAGGCTTTTGCAA
AAAGCTCCCGGGAGCTTGTATATCCATTTTCGGATCTGATCAGCACGTGTTGACAATTAATCATCGGCAT
AGTATATCGGCATAGTATAATACGACAAGGTGAGGAACTAAACCATGGCCAAGTTGACCAGTGCCGTTCC
GGTGCTCACCGCGCGCGACGTCGCCGGAGCGGTCGAGTTCTGGACCGACCGGCTCGGGTTCT
Features (pLannotate 1.2.2; 34 found; start..end, strand, type, name):
    297..422     +  CDS            ble (fragment): BLE_KLEPN - Experimental evidence at protein level: Swiss-Prot protein existence level 1. Binding protein with a strong affinity to the bleomycin family of antibiotics. Binds to CL990; an antimitotic-antibiotic compound. From Klebsiella pneumoniae.
    417..538     +  polyA_signal   SV40 poly(A) signal: SV40 polyadenylation signal
    609..631     -  protein_bind   lac operator (fragment): The lac repressor binds to the lac operator to inhibit transcription in E. coli. This inhibition can be relieved by adding lactose or isopropyl-β-D-thiogalactopyranoside (IPTG). lac repressor encoded by lacI
    635..665     -  promoter       lac promoter: promoter for the E. coli lac operon
    680..701     -  protein_bind   CAP binding site: CAP binding activates transcription in the presence of cAMP. E. coli catabolite activator protein
    714..806     -  CDS            lacI (fragment): lac repressor; lacI; The lac repressor binds to the lac operator to inhibit transcription in E. coli. This inhibition can be relieved by adding lactose or isopropyl-β-D-thiogalactopyranoside (IPTG).
    989..1577    -  rep_origin     ori: high-copy-number ColE1/pMB1/pBR322/pUC origin of replication
   1748..2608    -  CDS            AmpR: β-lactamase; bla; confers resistance to ampicillin, carbenicillin, and related antibiotics
   2609..2713    -  promoter       AmpR promoter: bla
   2772..2824    -  misc_feature   bom (fragment): basis of mobility region from pBR322
   2979..3358    +  enhancer       CMV enhancer: human cytomegalovirus immediate early enhancer
   3359..3558    +  promoter       CMV promoter: human cytomegalovirus (CMV) immediate early promoter
   3576..3756    +  LTR            5' LTR (truncated): truncated 5' long terminal repeat (LTR) from HIV-1
   3803..3928    +  misc_feature   HIV-1 Ψ: packaging signal of human immunodeficiency virus type 1
   3912..4275    +  CDS            HIV-1 gag (fragment): gag protein from human immunodeficiency virus 1; gag
   4421..4654    +  misc_feature   RRE: The Rev response element (RRE) of HIV-1 allows for Rev-dependent mRNA export from the nucleus to the cytoplasm.
   5031..5131    +  CDS            Rev (fragment): human immunodeficiency virus 1 (HIV-1) Rev protein; rev; enhances nuclear export of unspliced and incompletely spliced viral mRNAs
   5181..5298    +  misc_feature   cPPT/CTS: central polypurine tract and central termination sequence of HIV-1
   5347..5365    +  CDS            small t antigen (fragment): SV40 (simian virus 40) small t antigen
   5391..5602    +  promoter       EF-1α core promoter: core promoter for human elongation factor EF-1α
   5627..9730    +  CDS            Cas9: Cas9 (Csn1) endonuclease from the Streptococcus pyogenes Type II CRISPR/Cas system generates RNA-guided double strand breaks in DNA
   9869..10267   +  CDS            BSD: blasticidin S deaminase; Aspergillus terreus BSD; confers resistance to blasticidin
  10268..10289   +  misc_feature   MCS (fragment): pBluescript multiple cloning site
  10292..10880   +  misc_feature   WPRE: woodchuck hepatitis virus posttranscriptional regulatory element
  10817..11398   +  CDS            nef (fragment): NEF_HV1H2 - Experimental evidence at protein level: Swiss-Prot protein existence level 1. Extracellular Nef protein targets CD4(+) T-lymphocytes for apoptosis by interacting with CXCR4 surface receptors. From Human immunodeficiency virus type 1 group M subtype B (isolate HXB2) (HIV-1).
  11405..11585   +  LTR            5' LTR (truncated): truncated 5' long terminal repeat (LTR) from HIV-1
  11617..11841   +  polyA_signal   bGH poly(A) signal: bovine growth hormone polyadenylation signal
  11845..11866   +  promoter       SV40 promoter (fragment): SV40 enhancer and early promoter
  11887..12315   +  rep_origin     f1 ori (sequence partly withheld): f1 bacteriophage origin of replication; arrow indicates direction of (+) strand synthesis
  12342..12413   +  promoter       SV40 promoter (fragment): SV40 enhancer and early promoter
  12414..12485   +  promoter       SV40 promoter (fragment): SV40 enhancer and early promoter
  12489..12623   +  rep_origin     SV40 ori: SV40 origin of replication
  12685..12732   +  promoter       EM7 promoter: synthetic bacterial promoter&nbsp
  12751..287     +  CDS            BleoR (across the origin): antibiotic-binding protein; Sh ble from Streptoalloteichus hindustanus; confers resistance to bleomycin, phleomycin, and Zeocin™
