[The description below was written by a language model from this plasmid's Addgene catalogue record and pLannotate feature annotations shown in this document.]
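Description:
SpCas9-NRTH is a lentiviral transfer plasmid for mammalian expression of a human codon-optimized variant of Streptococcus pyogenes Cas9, the NRTH variant, whose name indicates altered PAM recognition relative to the wild-type nuclease. The catalogue lists the backbone as pFUGW and a total size of about 12.9 kb, close to the 12,838 nt sequenced record. In bacteria it replicates from a high-copy ColE1/pUC-type origin and is selected with ampicillin through the β-lactamase gene. The backbone also carries an f1 origin, an SV40 origin, and an EM7/SV40-driven bleomycin/Zeocin resistance cassette that lies outside the viral region. The record does not list this cassette as a working selectable marker.

The viral portion begins with a CMV enhancer/promoter fused to a truncated HIV-1 5' LTR, which drives genomic RNA production in packaging cells. It is followed by the Ψ packaging signal, a gag fragment, the RRE for Rev-dependent nuclear export, and the cPPT/CTS. The payload is a single transcription unit driven by the short EF-1α core (EFS) promoter. It encodes Cas9-NRTH with a C-terminal nuclear localization signal and FLAG epitope, linked by a P2A self-cleaving peptide to blasticidin S deaminase. Nuclease and resistance protein are therefore made from one mRNA as separate polypeptides, and blasticidin selects transduced cells. The NLS, FLAG and P2A come from the catalogue description and are not annotated separately in the feature table. A WPRE boosts transcript expression ahead of the truncated 3' LTR and a bGH polyadenylation signal. No guide RNA cassette is annotated, so the guide must be supplied separately. The associated publication concerns predicting genome editor efficiencies and outcomes, consistent with use in generating cells stably expressing this Cas9 variant.
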