Addgene plasmid #198541: SpCas9-NRTH
Purpose: Expresses human codon-optimized SpCas9-NRTH and blasticidin resistance: EFS promoter-SpCas9-NRTH-NLS-FLAG-P2A-BSD
Depositing lab: Hyongbum Kim. Depositing organization: Yonsei University Health System. Publication: Deep learning models to predict the editing efficiencies and outcomes of diverse base editors. Kim N, Choi S, Kim S, Song M, Seo JH, Min S, Park J, Cho SR, Kim HH. Nat Biotechnol. 2024 Mar;42(3):484-497. doi: 10.1038/s41587-023-01792-x PubMed 37188916.
Backbone
  Vector backbone: pFUGW
  Total vector size (bp): 12859
  Vector type: Mammalian Expression, Lentiviral, CRISPR
  Selectable markers: Blasticidin
Growth in bacteria
  Bacterial resistance: Ampicillin, 100 μg/mL
  Growth temperature: 37°C
  Growth strain: NEB Stable
  Copy number: Unknown
Gene/Insert
  Gene/Insert name: SpCas9-NRTH
  Species: H. sapiens (human)
  Insert size (bp): 4641
  Promoter: EFS
  Tag / fusion protein: NLS (C terminal on insert); FLAG (C terminal on insert); BSD (C terminal on insert)
  Cloning method: Gibson Cloning
  Sequencing primers: 5′ 5' - ggtcttgaaaggagtgggaattgg - 3'; 3′ 5' - CAGGTCGCTTGTCGCCTCC - 3'
Terms and licenses: Academic/Nonprofit Terms; Industry Terms: Not Available to Industry
How to cite: SpCas9-NRTH was a gift from Hyongbum Kim (Addgene plasmid # 198541 ; http://n2t.net/addgene:198541 ; RRID:Addgene_198541)
