>Addgene plasmid #198541 | SpCas9-NRTH | depositor partial sequence | sequence record 384704 | SpCas9-NRTH sequence 4641 bps
ATGGACAAGAAGTACAGCATCGGCCTGGACATCGGCACCAACTCTGTGGGCTGGGCCGTGATCACCGACG
AGTACAAGGTGCCCAGCAAGAAATTCAAGGTGCTGGGCAACACCGACCGGCACAGCATCAAGAAGAACCT
GATCGGAGCCCTGCTGTTCGACAGCGGCGAAACAGCCGAGGCCACCCGGCTGAAGAGAACCGCCAGAAGA
AGATACACCAGACGGAAGAACCGGATCTGCTATCTGCAAGAGATCTTCAGCAACGAGATGGCCAAGGTGG
ACGACAGCTTCTTCCACAGACTGGAAGAGTCCTTCCTGGTGGAAGAGGATAAGAAGCACGAGCGGCACCC
CATCTTCGGCAACATCGTGGACGAGGTGGCCTACCACGAGAAGTACCCCACCATCTACCACCTGAGAAAG
AAACTGGTGGACAGCACCGACAAGGCCGACCTGCGGCTGATCTATCTGGCCCTGGCCCACATGATCAAGT
TCCGGGGCCACTTCCTGATCGAGGGCGACCTGAACCCCGACAACAGCGACGTGGACAAGCTGTTCATCCA
GCTGGTGCAGACCTACAACCAGCTGTTCGAGGAAAACCCCATCAACGCCAGCGGCGTGGACGCCAAGGCC
ATCCTGTCTGCCAGACTGAGCAAGAGCAGACGGCTGGAAAATCTGATCGCCCAGCTGCCCGGCGAGAAGA
AGAATGGCCTGTTCGGAAACCTGATTGCCCTGAGCCTGGGCCTGACCCCCAACTTCAAGAGCAACTTCGA
CCTGGCCGAGGATGCCAAACTGCAGCTGAGCAAGGACACCTACGACGACGACCTGGACAACCTGCTGGCC
CAGATCGGCGACCAGTACGCCGACCTGTTTCTGGCCGCCAAGAACCTGTCCGACGCCATCCTGCTGAGCG
ACATCCTGAGAGTGAACACCGAGATCACCAAGGCCCCCCTGAGCGCCTCTATGGTGAAGAGATACGACGA
GCACCACCAGGACCTGACCCTGCTGAAAGCTCTCGTGCGGCAGCAGCTGCCTGAGAAGTACAAAGAGATT
TTCTTCGACCAGAGCAAGAACGGCTACGCCGGCTACATTGACGGCGGAGCCAGCCAGGAAGAGTTCTACA
AGTTCATCAAGCCCATCCTGGAAAAGATGGACGGCACCGAGGAACTGCTCGTGAAGCTGAACAGAGAGGA
CCTGCTGCGGAAGCAGCGGACCTTCGACAACGGCATCATCCCCCACCAGATCCACCTGGGAGAGCTGCAC
GCCATTCTGCGGCGGCAGGGCGATTTTTACCCATTCCTGAAGGACAACCGGGAAAAGATCGAGAAGATCC
TGACCTTCCGCATCCCCTACTACGTGGGCCCTCTGGCCAGGGGAAACAGCAGATTCGCCTGGATGACCAG
AAAGAGCGAGGAAACCATCACCCCCTGGAACTTCGAGGAAGTGGTGGACAAGGGCGCTTCCGCCCAGAGC
TTCATCGAGCGGATGACCAACTTCGATAAGAACCTGCCCAACGAGAAGGTGCTGCCCAAGCACAGCCTGC
TGTACGAGTACTTCACCGTGTATAACGAGCTGACCAAAGTGAAATACGTGACCGAGGGAATGAGAAAGCC
CGCCTTCCTGAGCGGCGAGCAGAAAAAGGCCATCGTGGACCTGCTGTTCAAGACCAACCGGAAAGTGACC
GTGAAGCAGCTGAAAGAGGACTACTTCAAGAAAATCGAGTGCTTCGACTCCGTGGAAATCTCCGGCGTGG
AAGATCGGTTCAACGCCTCCCTGGGCACATACCACGATCTGCTGAAAATTATCAAGGACAAGGACTTCCT
GGACAATGAGGAAAACGAGGACATTCTGGAAGATATCGTGCTGACCCTGACACTGTTTGAGGACAGAGAG
ATGATCGAGGAACGGCTGAAAACCTATGCCCACCTGTTCGACGACAAAGTGATGAAGCAGCTGAAGCGGC
TGAGATACACCGGCTGGGGCAGGCTGAGCCGGAAGCTGATCAACGGCATCCGGGACAAGCAGTCCGGCAA
GACAATCCTGGATTTCCTGAAGTCCGACGGCTTCGCCAACAGAAACTTCATGCAGCTGATCCACGACGAC
AGCCTGACCTTTAAAGAGGACATCCAGAAAGCCCAGGTGTCCGGCCAGGGCGATAGCCTGCACGAGCACA
TTGCCAATCTGGCCGGCAGCCCCGCCATTAAGAAGGGCATCCTGCAGACAGTGAAGGTGGTGGACGAGCT
CGTGAAAGTGATGGGCGGCCACAAGCCCGAGAACATCGTGATCGAAATGGCCAGAGAGAACCAGACCACC
CAGAAGGGACAGAAGAACAGCCGCGAGAGAATGAAGCGGATCGAAGAGGGCATCAAAGAGCTGGGCAGCC
AGATCCTGAAAGAACACCCCGTGGAAAACACCCAGCTGCAGAACGAGAAGCTGTACCTGTACTACCTGCA
GAATGGGCGGGATATGTACGTGGACCAGGAACTGGACATCAACCGGCTGTCCGACTACGATGTGGACCAT
ATCGTGCCTCAGAGCTTTCTGAAGGACGACTCCATCGACAACAAGGTGCTGACCAGAAGCGACAAGAACC
GGGGCAAGAGCGACAACGTGCCCTCCGAAGAGGTCGTGAAGAAGATGAAGAACTACTGGCGGCAGCTGCT
GAACGCCAAGCTGATTACCCAGAGAAAGTTCGACAATCTGACCAAGGCCGAGAGAGGCGGCCTGAGCGAA
CTGGATAAGGCCGGCTTCATCAAGAGACAGCTGGTGGAAACCCGGCAGATCACAAAGCACGTGGCACAGA
TCCTGGACTCCCGGATGAACACTAAGTACGACGAGAATGACAAGCTGATCCGGGAAGTGAAAGTGATCAC
CCTGAAGTCCAAGCTGGTGTCCGATTTCCGGAAGGATTTCCAGTTTTACAAAGTGCGCGAGATCAACAAC
TACCACCACGCCCACGACGCCTACCTGAACGCCGTCGTGGGAACCGCCCTGATCAAAAAGTACCCTAAGC
TGGAAAGCGAGTTCGTGTACGGCGACTACAAGGTGTACGACGTGCGGAAGATGATCGCCAAGAGCGAGCA
GGAAATCGGCAAGGCTACCGCCAAGTACTTCTTCTACAGCAACATCATGAACTTTTTCAAGACCGAGATT
ACCCTGGCCAACGGCGAGATCCGGAAGCGGCCTCTGATCGAGACAAACGGCGAAACCGGGGAGATCGTGT
GGGATAAGGGCCGGGATTTTGCCACCGTGCGGAAAGTGCTGAGCATGCCCCAAGTGAATATCGTGAAAAA
GACCGAGGTGCAGACAGGCGGCTTCAGCAAAGAGTCTATCCTGCCCAAGGGCAACAGCGATAAGCTGATC
GCCAGAAAGAAGGACTGGGACCCTAAGAAGTACGGCGGCTTCAACAGCCCCACCGTGGCCTATTCTGTGC
TGGTGGTGGCCAAAGTGGAAAAGGGCAAGTCCAAGAAACTGAAGAGTGTGAAAGAGCTACTGGGGATCAC
CATCATGGAAAGAAGCAGCTTCGAGAAGAATCCCATCGGCTTTCTGGAAGCCAAGGGCTACAAAGAAGTG
AAAAAGGACCTGATCATCAAGCTGCCTAAGTACTCCCTGTTCGAGCTGGAAAACGGCCGGAAGAGAATGC
TGGCCTCTGCCAGCGTGCTGCACAAGGGAAACGAACTGGCCCTGCCCTCCAAATATGTGAACTTCCTGTA
CCTGGCCAGCCACTATGAGAAGCTGAAGGGCTCCAGCGAGGATAATAAGCAGAAACAGCTGTTTGTGGAA
CAGCACAAGCACTACCTGGACGAGATCATCGAGCAGATCAGCGAGTTCTCCAAGAGAGTGATCCTGGCCG
ACGCTAATCTGGACAAAGTGCTGTCCGCCTACAACAAGCACCGGGATAAGCCCATCAGAGAGCAGGCCGA
GAATATCATCCACCTGTTTACCCTGACCAATCTGGGAGCCAGCGCCGCCTTCAAGTACTTTGACACCACC
ATCGGCCGGAAGCTGTACACCAGCACCAAAGAGGTGCTGGACGCCACCCTGATCCACCAGAGCATCACCG
GCCTGTACGAGACACGGATCGACCTGTCTCAGCTGGGAGGCGACAAGCGACCTGCCGCCACAAAGAAGGC
TGGACAGGCTAAGAAGAAGAAAGATTACAAAGACGATGACGATAAGGGATCCGGCGCAACAAACTTCTCT
CTGCTGAAACAAGCCGGAGATGTCGAAGAGAATCCTGGACCGATGGCCAAGCCTTTGTCTCAAGAAGAAT
CCACCCTCATTGAAAGAGCAACGGCTACAATCAACAGCATCCCCATCTCTGAAGACTACAGCGTCGCCAG
CGCAGCTCTCTCTAGCGACGGCCGCATCTTCACTGGTGTCAATGTATATCATTTTACTGGGGGACCTTGT
GCAGAACTCGTGGTGCTGGGCACTGCTGCTGCTGCGGCAGCTGGCAACCTGACTTGTATCGTCGCGATCG
GAAATGAGAACAGGGGCATCTTGAGCCCCTGCGGACGGTGCCGACAGGTGCTTCTCGATCTGCATCCTGG
GATCAAAGCCATAGTGAAGGACAGTGATGGACAGCCGACGGCAGTTGGGATTCGTGAATTGCTGCCCTCT
GGTTATGTGTGGGAGGGCTAA
